Addgene plasmid #123957: MTK234_009
Purpose: Encodes the spCas9 pC120 gRNA expression cassette as a type 234 part to be used in the MTK system
Depositing lab: Hana El-Samad. Depositing organization: University of California, San Francisco (UCSF). Publication: A Toolkit for Rapid Modular Construction of Biological Circuits in Mammalian Cells. Fonseca JP, Bonny AR, Kumar GR, Ng AH, Town J, Wu QC, Aslankoohi E, Chen SY, Dods G, Harrigan P, Osimiri LC, Kistler AL, El-Samad H. ACS Synth Biol. 2019 Nov 15;8(11):2593-2606. doi: 10.1021/acssynbio.9b00322. Epub 2019 Nov 5. PubMed 31686495.
Backbone
  Vector backbone: MTK234_002
  Vector type: Mammalian Expression
Growth in bacteria
  Bacterial resistance: Chloramphenicol, 25 μg/mL
  Growth temperature: 37°C
  Growth strain: DH5alpha
  Copy number: Unknown
Gene/Insert
  Gene/Insert name: C120 guide
  Species: Synthetic
  Cloning method: Restriction Enzyme; 5′ cloning site unknown (unknown if destroyed); 3′ cloning site unknown (unknown if destroyed)
Terms and licenses: Academic/Nonprofit Terms; Industry Terms: Not Available to Industry
Depositor comments: Please visit https://www.biorxiv.org/content/10.1101/506188v2 for BioRxiv preprint
How to cite: MTK234_009 was a gift from Hana El-Samad (Addgene plasmid # 123957 ; http://n2t.net/addgene:123957 ; RRID:Addgene_123957)
