[The description below was written by a language model from this plasmid's Addgene catalogue record and pLannotate feature annotations shown in this document.]
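Description:
MTK234_009 is a small part plasmid (about 2.1 kb) from the Mammalian Toolkit (MTK), a modular hierarchical cloning system for assembling genetic circuits in mammalian cells. It is built on the MTK234_002 backbone and is catalogued as a mammalian expression vector, although in practice it acts as a bacterial storage plasmid for a reusable part. It is propagated in E. coli from a high-copy ColE1/pUC-type origin. Selection is by chloramphenicol resistance from the cat gene, which is driven by its native promoter and followed by a lambda t0 terminator.

The payload is a synthetic guide RNA expression cassette for Streptococcus pyogenes Cas9 that targets "pC120", recorded as the "C120 guide". It is formatted as a type 234 part, meaning a single part fills positions 2, 3 and 4 of an MTK transcriptional unit. In a conventional unit these positions would typically hold separate promoter, coding sequence and terminator parts. The feature table detects the gRNA scaffold, annotated as a tracrRNA fragment, which provides the Cas9-binding portion of the guide. It also detects a loxP site several hundred bases upstream, whose role the record does not explain. The promoter driving guide transcription is neither annotated nor named in the record, and neither are the cloning sites. The unannotated stretch between loxP and the scaffold presumably contains the promoter and spacer, but this cannot be confirmed from the fields given.

The plasmid is intended as a building block to be combined with other MTK parts into larger constructs that deliver a C120-directed guide alongside Cas9 or Cas9-derived effectors in mammalian cells.
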