Features (pLannotate 1.2.2; 6 found; start..end, strand, type, name):
    128..716     +  rep_origin     ori: high-copy-number ColE1/pMB1/pBR322/pUC origin of replication
   1025..1058    +  protein_bind   loxP: Cre-mediated recombination occurs in the 8-bp core sequence (GCATACAT). Cre recombinase
   1184..1251    +  misc_RNA       tracrRNA (fragment): trans-activating CRISPR RNA for the Streptococcus pyogenes CRISPR/Cas9 system
   1276..1310    -  terminator     lambda t0 terminator: minimal transcription terminator from phage lambda (Scholtissek and Grosse, 1987)
   1384..2040    -  CDS            cat: CAT_ECOLX - Experimental evidence at protein level: Swiss-Prot protein existence level 1. This enzyme is an effector of chloramphenicol resistance in bacteria. From Escherichia coli. This protein is used as a marker in many commonly used cloning vectors, such as pACYC184.
   2041..44      -  promoter       cat promoter (across the origin): promoter of the E. coli cat gene encoding chloramphenicol acetyltransferase
>Addgene plasmid #123957 | MTK234_009 | addgene full sequence | sequence record 251628 | Addgene NGS Result
TGATCTTATTTCATTATGGTGAAAGTTGGAACCTCTTACGTGCCCGATCAATCATGACCAAAATCCCTTA
ACGTGAGTTTTCGTTCCACTGAGCGTCAGACCCCGTAGAAAAGATCAAAGGATCTTCTTGAGATCCTTTT
TTTCTGCGCGTAATCTGCTGCTTGCAAACAAAAAAACCACCGCTACCAGCGGTGGTTTGTTTGCCGGATC
AAGAGCTACCAACTCTTTTTCCGAAGGTAACTGGCTTCAGCAGAGCGCAGATACCAAATACTGTTCTTCT
AGTGTAGCCGTAGTTAGGCCACCACTTCAAGAACTCTGTAGCACCGCCTACATACCTCGCTCTGCTAATC
CTGTTACCAGTGGCTGCTGCCAGTGGCGATAAGTCGTGTCTTACCGGGTTGGACTCAAGACGATAGTTAC
CGGATAAGGCGCAGCGGTCGGGCTGAACGGGGGGTTCGTGCACACAGCCCAGCTTGGAGCGAACGACCTA
CACCGAACTGAGATACCTACAGCGTGAGCTATGAGAAAGCGCCACGCTTCCCGAAGGGAGAAAGGCGGAC
AGGTATCCGGTAAGCGGCAGGGTCGGAACAGGAGAGCGCACGAGGGAGCTTCCAGGGGGAAACGCCTGGT
ATCTTTATAGTCCTGTCGGGTTTCGCCACCTCTGACTTGAGCGTCGATTTTTGTGATGCTCGTCAGGGGG
GCGGAGCCTATGGAAAAACGCCAGCAACGCGGCCTTTTTACGGTTCCTGGCCTTTTGCTGGCCTTTTGCT
CACATGTTCTTTCCTGCGTTATCCCCTGATTCTGTGGATAACCGTAGTCGGTCTCAAACGGATCCGACGC
GCCATCTCTAGGCCCGCGCCGGCCCCCTCGCACGGACTTGTGGGAGAAGCTCGGCTACTCCCCTGCCCCG
GTTAATTTGCATATAATATTTCCTAGTAACTATAGAGGCTTAATGTGCGATAAAAGACAGATAATCTGTT
CTTTTTAATACTAGCTACATTTTACATGATAGGCTTGGATTTCTATAACTTCGTATAGCATACATTATAC
GAAGTTATAAACAGCACAAAAGGAAACTCACCCTAACTGTAAAGTAATTGTGTGTTTTGAGACTATAAGT
ATCCCTTGGAGAACCACCTTGTTTGGCCTTTAGTCCATGCGTTATGTTTAAGAGCTAAGCTGGAAACAGC
ATAGCAAGTTTAAATAAGGCTAGTCCGTTATCAACTTGAAAAAGTGGCACCGAGTCGGTGCTTTTTTTGC
TGTGAGACCAGACCAATAAAAAACGCCCGGCGGCAACCGAGCGTTCTGAACAAATCCAGATGGAGTTCTG
AGGTCATTACTGGATCTATCAACAGGAGTCCAAGCGAGCTCGATATCAAATTACGCCCCGCCCTGCCACT
CATCGCAGTACTGTTGTAATTCATTAAGCATTCTGCCGACATGGAAGCCATCACAAACGGCATGATGAAC
CTGAATCGCCAGCGGCATCAGCACCTTGTCGCCTTGCGTATAATATTTGCCCATGGTGAAAACGGGGGCG
AAGAAGTTGTCCATATTGGCCACGTTTAAATCAAAACTGGTGAAACTCACCCAGGGATTGGCTGAAACGA
AAAACATATTCTCAATAAACCCTTTAGGGAAATAGGCCAGGTTTTCACCGTAACACGCCACATCTTGCGA
ATATATGTGTAGAAACTGCCGGAAATCGTCGTGGTATTCACTCCAGAGCGATGAAAACGTTTCAGTTTGC
TCATGGAAAACGGTGTAACAAGGGTGAACACTATCCCATATCACCAGCTCACCGTCTTTCATTGCCATAC
GAAATTCCGGATGAGCATTCATCAGGCGGGCAAGAATGTGAATAAAGGCCGGATAAAACTTGTGCTTATT
TTTCTTTACGGTCTTTAAAAAGGCCGTAATATCCAGCTGAACGGTCTGGTTATAGGTACATTGAGCAACT
GACTGAAATGCCTCAAAATGTTCTTTACGATGCCATTGGGATATATCAACGGTGGTATATCCAGTGATTT
TTTTCTCCATTTTAGCTTCCTTAGCTCCTGAAAATCTCGATAACTCAAAAAATACGCCCGGTAG
